Addgene plasmid #8805: 3625 pSP72 Bim (genomic)
Depositing lab: Stanley Korsmeyer. Depositing organization: Dana-Farber Cancer Institute. Publication: Survival factor-induced extracellular signal-regulated kinase phosphorylates BIM, inhibiting its association with BAX and proapoptotic activity. Harada H, Quearry B, Ruiz-Vela A, Korsmeyer SJ. Proc Natl Acad Sci U S A 2004 Oct 26;101(43):15313-7. Epub 2004 Oct 14. 10.1073/pnas.0406837101 PubMed 15486085.
Backbone
  Vector backbone: pSP72
  Backbone manufacturer: Promega
  Backbone size w/o insert (bp): 2462
  Vector type: Bacterial Expression
Growth in bacteria
  Bacterial resistance: Ampicillin, 100 μg/mL
  Growth temperature: 37°C
  Growth strain: XL1 Blue
  Copy number: High Copy
Gene/Insert
  Gene/Insert name: Bim genomic (alt name: Bcl-2 L11)
  Species: M. musculus (mouse)
  Insert size (bp): 17000
  GenBank ID: NM_009754
  Entrez Gene: Bcl2l11 (a.k.a. 1500006F24Rik, Bim, Bod, bcl2-L-11)
  Cloning method: Restriction Enzyme; 5′ cloning site NotI (not destroyed); 3′ cloning site NotI (not destroyed)
  Sequencing primers: 5′ T7
Terms and licenses: Academic/Nonprofit Terms; Industry Terms: Not Available to Industry
How to cite: 3625 pSP72 Bim (genomic) was a gift from Stanley Korsmeyer (Addgene plasmid # 8805 ; http://n2t.net/addgene:8805 ; RRID:Addgene_8805)
