[The description below was written by a language model from this plasmid's Addgene catalogue record.]
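Description:
3625 pSP72 Bim (genomic) is a bacterial cloning plasmid that carries a large fragment of the mouse Bim locus (Bcl2l11, also called Bcl-2 L11 or Bod) in the pSP72 backbone from Promega. pSP72 is a small (about 2.5 kb), high-copy general-purpose cloning and in vitro transcription vector. It is maintained in E. coli under ampicillin selection, and its multiple cloning site is flanked by opposing SP6 and T7 phage RNA polymerase promoters, which fits with the T7 primer being listed for sequencing into the insert. The repository classifies the plasmid as "bacterial expression", but the backbone has no elements for protein expression in bacteria or mammalian cells. It is better regarded as a propagation vehicle for genomic DNA.

The insert is recorded as roughly 17 kb of mouse genomic sequence, giving a total size of nearly 20 kb. It was cloned as a NotI fragment, and both flanking NotI sites are preserved, so the whole genomic segment can in principle be released intact with that enzyme, provided it contains no internal NotI sites. The record does not state which exons, introns or flanking regions of the locus are included, the orientation of the insert relative to the T7 and SP6 promoters, or whether any mutations or selection cassettes were introduced. No feature table is provided.

Bim is a pro-apoptotic BH3-only member of the BCL-2 family. The associated publication examines how ERK phosphorylation of BIM, induced by survival factors, reduces its binding to BAX and its death-promoting activity. A genomic clone like this typically serves as source material for subcloning, locus mapping or building gene-targeting constructs, but the record does not specify its intended use.
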