>Addgene plasmid #8805 | 3625 pSP72 Bim (genomic) | addgene partial sequence | sequence record 17273 | SP6 5'-ATTTAGGTGACACTATAG-3'
GCTTGCATGCCTGCAGGTCGACTCTAGAGGATCCCCGGGTACCGAGCTCGAATTCGTTTAAACCGAATGG
CGGCCGCGAGCTCTAATACGACTCACTATAGGGCGTCGACTCGATCCCTGTTTCAAGGTCTAAGGCTCAG
ATGAATGGAGGAAAACACTTAACACCTCTGGTCTCTGCACATCTGCATACCAGCGTGTACACACACACAC
AACCACACCACAAACAGGTGCACATACAAATAACATATCCATAAAAGTAAAAAGAAAGACATAAAAATAA
AGCAACAGCACGCTGCAGCCTAAGAGCTCAGGTTTCCCTCAGTCTGTTTTTCTCTGGCGCACATTTGTGT
CAAGCCTGAGTTGTCACATGAATTCAAGCCGGCGCCTTACAAACAGCTGCTGGAATAAAATGCTCGATAA
TGAAGTGCACGACCCAAAGCCAGAGCTTCCCCACTCGCTCTTCCGGCGTGTCCTCCCCGCTGCTGTCATG
TAGCCCTGAGCTAATAGGTCGGAACGGGCTGCTTTCATCCATTTCCAGACAGACGGTTTGCAAAGCCCTA
GTCCCAGGCTGAAGCTGGACAGAGACGTGGAAACTAGTATTCACAAGGCCTTTCCCCTTCACCAAGGTCT
GTTTCATGCAATAAAGACCAAACCTGGCGGCAACT
